>Addgene plasmid #111728 | pBacMam2-DiEx-LIC-C-flag_huntingtin_full-length_Q73 | addgene full sequence | sequence record 226784 | Addgene NGS Result
TTCTCTGTCACAGAATGAAAATTTTTCTGTCATCTCTTCGTTATTAATGTTTGTAATTGACTGAATATCA
ACGCTTATTTGCAGCCTGAATGGCGAATGGG
[124 nt withheld, positions 102-225]
C
[91 nt withheld, positions 227-317]
A
[49 nt withheld, positions 319-367]
CCTTTGACGTTGGAGTCCACGTTCTT
[37 nt withheld, positions 394-430]
ACCCTATCTCGGTCTATTCTTTTGATTTATAAGGGATTTTGCCGATTTCGGCCTATTGGTTAAAAAATGA
GCTGATTTAACAAAAATTTAACGCGAATTTTAACAAAATATTAACGCTTACAATTTAGGTGGCACTTTTC
GGGGAAATGTGCGCGGAACCCCTATTTGTTTATTTTTCTAAATACATTCAAATATGTATCCGCTCATGAG
ACAATAACCCTGATAAATGCTTCAATAATATTGAAAAAGGAAGAGTATGAGTATTCAACATTTCCGTGTC
GCCCTTATTCCCTTTTTTGCGGCATTTTGCCTTCCTGTTTTTGCTCACCCAGAAACGCTGGTGAAAGTAA
AAGATGCTGAAGATCAGTTGGGTGCACGAGTGGGTTACATCGAACTGGATCTCAACAGCGGTAAGATCCT
TGAGAGTTTTCGCCCCGAAGAACGTTTTCCAATGATGAGCACTTTTAAAGTTCTGCTATGTGGCGCGGTA
TTATCCCGTATTGACGCCGGGCAAGAGCAACTCGGTCGCCGCATACACTATTCTCAGAATGACTTGGTTG
AGTACTCACCAGTCACAGAAAAGCATCTTACGGATGGCATGACAGTAAGAGAATTATGCAGTGCTGCCAT
AACCATGAGTGATAACACTGCGGCCAACTTACTTCTGACAACGATCGGAGGACCGAAGGAGCTAACCGCT
TTTTTGCACAACATGGGGGATCATGTAACTCGCCTTGATCGTTGGGAACCGGAGCTGAATGAAGCCATAC
CAAACGACGAGCGTGACACCACGATGCCTGTAGCAATGGCAACAACGTTGCGCAAACTATTAACTGGCGA
ACTACTTACTCTAGCTTCCCGGCAACAATTAATAGACTGGATGGAGGCGGATAAAGTTGCAGGACCACTT
CTGCGCTCGGCCCTTCCGGCTGGCTGGTTTATTGCTGATAAATCTGGAGCCGGTGAGCGTGGGTCTCGCG
GTATCATTGCAGCACTGGGGCCAGATGGTAAGCCCTCCCGTATCGTAGTTATCTACACGACGGGGAGTCA
GGCAACTATGGATGAACGAAATAGACAGATCGCTGAGATAGGTGCCTCACTGATTAAGCATTGGTAACTG
TCAGACCAAGTTTACTCATATATACTTTAGATTGATTTAAAACTTCATTTTTAATTTAAAAGGATCTAGG
TGAAGATCCTTTTTGATAATCTCATGACCAAAATCCCTTAACGTGAGTTTTCGTTCCACTGAGCGTCAGA
CCCCGTAGAAAAGATCAAAGGATCTTCTTGAGATCCTTTTTTTCTGCGCGTAATCTGCTGCTTGCAAACA
AAAAAACCACCGCTACCAGCGGTGGTTTGTTTGCCGGATCAAGAGCTACCAACTCTTTTTCCGAAGGTAA
CTGGCTTCAGCAGAGCGCAGATACCAAATACTGTTCTTCTAGTGTAGCCGTAGTTAGGCCACCACTTCAA
GAACTCTGTAGCACCGCCTACATACCTCGCTCTGCTAATCCTGTTACCAGTGGCTGCTGCCAGTGGCGAT
AAGTCGTGTCTTACCGGGTTGGACTCAAGACGATAGTTACCGGATAAGGCGCAGCGGTCGGGCTGAACGG
GGGGTTCGTGCACACAGCCCAGCTTGGAGCGAACGACCTACACCGAACTGAGATACCTACAGCGTGAGCT
ATGAGAAAGCGCCACGCTTCCCGAAGGGAGAAAGGCGGACAGGTATCCGGTAAGCGGCAGGGTCGGAACA
GGAGAGCGCACGAGGGAGCTTCCAGGGGGAAACGCCTGGTATCTTTATAGTCCTGTCGGGTTTCGCCACC
TCTGACTTGAGCGTCGATTTTTGTGATGCTCGTCAGGGGGGCGGAGCCTATGGAAAAACGCCAGCAACGC
GGCCTTTTTACGGTTCCTGGCCTTTTGCTGGCCTTTTGCTCACATGTTCTTTCCTGCGTTATCCCCTGAT
TCTGTGGATAACCGTATTACCGCCTTTGAGTGAGCTGATACCGCTCGCCGCAGCCGAACGACCGAGCGCA
GCGAGTCAGTGAGCGAGGAAGCGGAAGAGCGCCTGATGCGGTATTTTCTCCTTACGCATCTGTGCGGTAT
TTCACACCGCATAGACCAGCCGCGTAACCTGGCAAAATCGGTTACGGTTGAGTAATAAATGGATGCCCTG
CGTAAGCGGGTGTGGGCGGACAATAAAGTCTTAAACTGAACAAAATAGATCTAAACTATGACAATAAAGT
CTTAAACTAGACAGAATAGTTGTAAACTGAAATCAGTCCAGTTATGCTGTGAAAAAGCATACTGGACTTT
TGTTATGGCTAAAGCAAACTCTTCATTTTCTGAAGTGCAAATTGCCCGTCGTATTAAAGAGGGGCGTGGC
CAAGGGCATGGTAAAGACTATATTCGCGGCGTTGTGACAATTTACCGAACAACTCCGCGGCCGGGAAGCC
GATCTCGGCTTGAACGAATTGTTAGGTGGCGGTACTTGGGTCGATATCAAAGTGCATCACTTCTTCCCGT
ATGCCCAACTTTGTATAGAGAGCCACTGCGGGATCGTCACCGTAATCTGCTTGCACGTAGATCACATAAG
CACCAAGCGCGTTGGCCTCATGCTTCAAGAGATTGATGAGCGCGGTGGCAATGCCCTGCCTCCGGTGCTC
GCCGGAGACTGCGAGATCATAGATATAGATCTCACTACGCGGCTGCTCAAACTTGGGCAGAACGTAAGCC
GCGAGAGCGCCAACAACCGCTTCTTGGTCGAAGGCAGCAAGCGCGATGAATGTCTTACTACGGAGCAAGT
TCCCGAGGTAATCGGAGTCCGGCTGATGTTGGGAGTAGGTGGCTACGTCTCCGAACTCACGACCGAAAAG
ATCAAGAGCAGCCCGCATGGATTTGACTTGGTCAGGGCCGAGCCTACATGTGCGAATGATGCCCATACTT
GAGCCACCTAACTTTGTTTTAGGGCGACTGCCCTGCTGCGTAACATCGTTGCTGCTGCGTAACATCGTTG
CTGCTCCATAACATCAAACATCGACCCACGGCGTAACGCGCTTGCTGCTTGGATGCCCGAGGCATAGACT
GTACAAAAAAACAGTCATAACAAGCCATGAAAACCGCCACTGCGCCGTTACCACCGCTGCGTTCGGTCAA
GGTTCTGGACCAGTTGCGTGAGCGCATACGCTACTTGCATTACAGTTTACGAACCGAACAGGCTTATGTC
AACTGGGTTCGTGCCTTCATCCGTTTCCACGGTGTGCGTCACCCGGCAACCTTGGGCAGCAGCGAAGTCG
AGGCATTTCTGTCCTGGCTGGCGAACGAGCGCAAGGTTTCGGTCTCCACGCATCGTCAGGCATTGGCGGC
CTTGCTGTTCTTCTACGGCAAGGTGCTGTGCACGGATCTGCCCTTGCTTCAGGAGATCGGTAGACCTCGG
CCGTCGCGGCGCTTGCCGGTGGTGCTGACCCCGGATGAAGTGGTTCGCATCCTCGGTTTTCTGGAAGGCG
AGCATCGTTTGTTCGCCCAGGACTCTAGCTATAGTTCTAGTGGTTGGCTACGTACCCGTAGTGGCTATGG
CAGGGCTTGCCGCCCCGACGTTGGCTGCGAGCCCTGGGCCTTCACCCGAACTTGGGGGTTGGGGTGGGGA
AAAGGAAGAAACGCGGGCGTATTGGTCCCAATGGGGTCTCGGTGGGGTATCGACAGAGTGCCAGCCCTGG
GACCGAACCCCGCGTTTATGAACAAACGACCCAACACCCGTGCGTTTTATTCTGTCTTTTTATTGCCGTC
ATAGCGCGGGTTCCTTCCGGTATTGTCTCCTTCCGTGTTTCAGTTAGCCTCCCCCATCTCCCGGTACCGC
ATGCGGATCTGTACGGGCCAGATATACGCGTTGACATTGATTATTGACTAGTTATTAATAGTAATCAATT
ACGGGGTCATTAGTTCATAGCCCATATATGGAGTTCCGCGTTACATAACTTACGGTAAATGGCCCGCCTG
GCTGACCGCCCAACGACCCCCGCCCATTGACGTCAATAATGACGTATGTTCCCATAGTAACGCCAATAGG
GACTTTCCATTGACGTCAATGGGTGGAGTATTTACGGTAAACTGCCCACTTGGCAGTACATCAAGTGTAT
CATATGCCAAGTACGCCCCCTATTGACGTCAATGACGGTAAATGGCCCGCCTGGCATTATGCCCAGTACA
TGACCTTATGGGACTTTCCTACTTGGCAGTACATCTACGTATTAGTCATCGCTATTACCATGGTGATGCG
GTTTTGGCAGTACATCAATGGGCGTGGATAGCGGTTTGACTCACGGGGATTTCCAAGTCTCCACCCCATT
GACGTCAATGGGAGTTTGTTTTGGCACCAAAATCAACGGGACTTTCCAAAATGTCGTAACAACTCCGCCC
CATTGACGCAAATGGGCGGTAGGCGTGTACGGTGGGAGGTCTATATAAGCAGAGCTCTCTGGCTAACTAG
AGAACCCACTGCTTACTGGCTTATCGAATACGGACCTTTAATTCAACCCAACACAATATATTATAGTTAA
ATAAGAATTATTATCAAATCATTTGTATATTAATTAAAATACTATACTGTAAATTACATTTTATTTACAA
TCACTCGACGGATCCTTAAGAAGGAGATATACTATGGCGACCCTGGAAAAGCTGATGAAGGCCTTCGAGT
CCCTCAAGTCCTTCCAACAGCAGCAACAGCAACAACAGCAGCAACAGCAACAACAGCAGCAACAGCAACA
ACAGCAGCAACAGCAACAACAGCAGCAACAGCAACAACAGCAGCAACAGCAACAACAGCAGCAACAGCAA
CAACAGCAGCAACAGCAACAACAGCAGCAACAGCAACAACAGCAGCAACAGCAACAACAGCAGCAACAGC
AACAACAGCAGCAACAGCAACAACCGCCACCGCCGCCGCCGCCGCCGCCGCCTCCTCAGCTTCCTCAGCC
GCCGCCGCAGGCACAGCCGCTGCTGCCTCAGCCGCAGCCGCCCCCGCCGCCGCCCCCGCCGCCACCCGGC
CCGGCTGTGGCTGAGGAGCCGCTGCACCGACCAAAGAAAGAACTTTCAGCTACCAAGAAAGACCGTGTGA
ATCATTGTCTGACAATATGTGAAAACATAGTGGCACAGTCTGTCAGAAATTCTCCAGAATTTCAGAAACT
TCTGGGCATCGCTATGGAACTTTTTCTGCTGTGCAGTGATGACGCAGAGTCAGATGTCAGGATGGTGGCT
GACGAATGCCTCAACAAAGTTATCAAAGCTTTGATGGATTCTAATCTTCCAAGGTTACAGCTCGAGCTCT
ATAAGGAAATTAAAAAGAATGGTGCCCCTCGGAGTTTGCGTGCTGCCCTGTGGAGGTTTGCTGAGCTGGC
TCACCTGGTTCGGCCTCAGAAATGCAGGCCTTACCTGGTGAACCTTCTGCCGTGCCTGACTCGAACAAGC
AAGAGACCCGAAGAATCAGTCCAGGAGACCTTGGCTGCAGCTGTTCCCAAAATTATGGCTTCTTTTGGCA
ATTTTGCAAATGACAATGAAATTAAGGTTTTGTTAAAGGCCTTCATAGCGAACCTGAAGTCAAGCTCCCC
CACCATTCGGCGGACAGCGGCTGGATCAGCAGTGAGCATCTGCCAGCACTCAAGAAGGACACAATATTTC
TATAGTTGGCTACTAAATGTGCTCTTAGGCTTACTCGTTCCTGTCGAGGATGAACACTCCACTCTGCTGA
TTCTTGGCGTGCTGCTCACCCTGAGGTATTTGGTGCCCTTGCTGCAGCAGCAGGTCAAGGACACAAGCCT
GAAAGGCAGCTTCGGAGTGACAAGGAAAGAAATGGAAGTCTCTCCTTCTGCAGAGCAGCTTGTCCAGGTT
TATGAACTGACGTTACATCATACACAGCACCAAGACCACAATGTTGTGACCGGAGCCCTGGAGCTGTTGC
AGCAGCTCTTCAGAACGCCTCCACCCGAGCTTCTGCAAACCCTGACCGCAGTCGGGGGCATTGGGCAGCT
CACCGCTGCTAAGGAGGAGTCTGGTGGCCGAAGCCGTAGTGGGAGTATTGTGGAACTTATAGCTGGAGGG
GGTTCCTCATGCAGCCCTGTCCTTTCAAGAAAACAAAAAGGCAAAGTGCTCTTAGGAGAAGAAGAAGCCT
TGGAGGATGACTCTGAATCGAGATCGGATGTCAGCAGCTCTGCCTTAACAGCCTCAGTGAAGGATGAGAT
CAGTGGAGAGCTGGCTGCTTCTTCAGGGGTTTCCACTCCAGGGTCAGCAGGTCATGACATCATCACAGAA
CAGCCACGGTCACAGCACACACTGCAGGCGGACTCAGTGGATCTGGCCAGCTGTGACTTGACAAGCTCTG
CCACTGATGGGGATGAGGAGGATATCTTGAGCCACAGCTCCAGCCAGGTCAGCGCCGTCCCATCTGACCC
TGCCATGGACCTGAATGATGGGACCCAGGCCTCGTCGCCCATCAGCGACAGCTCCCAGACCACCACCGAA
GGGCCTGATTCAGCTGTTACCCCTTCAGACAGTTCTGAAATTGTGTTAGACGGTACCGACAACCAGTATT
TGGGCCTGCAGATTGGACAGCCCCAGGATGAAGATGAGGAAGCCACAGGTATTCTTCCTGATGAAGCCTC
GGAGGCCTTCAGGAACTCTTCCATGGCCCTTCAACAGGCACATTTATTGAAAAACATGAGTCACTGCAGG
CAGCCTTCTGACAGCAGTGTTGATAAATTTGTGTTGAGAGATGAAGCTACTGAACCGGGTGATCAAGAAA
ACAAGCCTTGCCGCATCAAAGGTGACATTGGACAGTCCACTGATGATGACTCTGCACCTCTTGTCCATTG
TGTCCGCCTTTTATCTGCTTCGTTTTTGCTAACAGGGGGAAAAAATGTGCTGGTTCCGGACAGGGATGTG
AGGGTCAGCGTGAAGGCCCTGGCCCTCAGCTGTGTGGGAGCAGCTGTGGCCCTCCACCCGGAATCTTTCT
TCAGCAAACTCTATAAAGTTCCTCTTGACACCACGGAATACCCTGAGGAACAGTATGTCTCAGACATCTT
GAACTACATCGATCATGGAGACCCACAGGTTCGAGGAGCCACTGCCATTCTCTGTGGGACCCTCATCTGC
TCCATCCTCAGCAGGTCCCGCTTCCACGTGGGAGATTGGATGGGCACCATTAGAACCCTCACAGGAAATA
CATTTTCTTTGGCGGATTGCATTCCTTTGCTGCGGAAAACACTGAAGGATGAGTCTTCTGTTACTTGCAA
GTTAGCTTGTACAGCTGTGAGGAACTGTGTCATGAGTCTCTGCAGCAGCAGCTACAGTGAGTTAGGACTG
CAGCTGATCATCGATGTGCTGACTCTGAGGAACAGTTCCTATTGGCTGGTGAGGACAGAGCTTCTGGAAA
CCCTTGCAGAGATTGACTTCAGGCTGGTGAGCTTTTTGGAGGCAAAAGCAGAAAACTTACACAGAGGGGC
TCATCATTATACAGGGCTTTTAAAACTGCAAGAACGAGTGCTCAATAATGTTGTCATCCATTTGCTTGGA
GATGAAGACCCCAGGGTGCGACATGTTGCCGCAGCATCACTAATTAGGCTTGTCCCAAAGCTGTTTTATA
AATGTGACCAAGGACAAGCTGATCCAGTAGTGGCCGTGGCAAGAGATCAAAGCAGTGTTTACCTGAAACT
TCTCATGCATGAGACGCAGCCTCCATCTCATTTCTCCGTCAGCACAATAACCAGAATATATAGAGGCTAT
AACCTACTACCAAGCATAACAGACGTCACTATGGAAAATAACCTTTCAAGAGTTATTGCAGCAGTTTCTC
ATGAACTAATCACATCAACCACCAGAGCACTCACATTTGGATGCTGTGAAGCTTTGTGTCTTCTTTCCAC
TGCCTTCCCAGTTTGCATTTGGAGTTTAGGTTGGCACTGTGGAGTGCCTCCACTGAGTGCCTCAGATGAG
TCTAGGAAGAGCTGTACCGTTGGGATGGCCACAATGATTCTGACCCTGCTCTCGTCAGCTTGGTTCCCAT
TGGATCTCTCAGCCCATCAAGATGCTTTGATTTTGGCCGGAAACTTGCTTGCAGCCAGTGCTCCCAAATC
TCTGAGAAGTTCATGGGCCTCTGAAGAAGAAGCCAACCCAGCAGCCACCAAGCAAGAGGAGGTCTGGCCA
GCCCTGGGGGACCGGGCCCTGGTGCCCATGGTGGAGCAGCTCTTCTCTCACCTGCTGAAGGTGATTAACA
TTTGTGCCCACGTCCTGGATGACGTGGCTCCTGGACCCGCAATAAAGGCAGCCTTGCCTTCTCTAACAAA
CCCCCCTTCTCTAAGTCCCATCCGACGAAAGGGGAAGGAGAAAGAACCAGGAGAACAAGCATCTGTACCG
TTGAGTCCCAAGAAAGGCAGTGAGGCCAGTGCAGCTTCTAGACAATCTGATACCTCAGGTCCTGTTACAA
CAAGTAAATCCTCATCACTGGGGAGTTTCTATCATCTTCCTTCATACCTCAAACTGCATGATGTCCTGAA
AGCTACACACGCTAACTACAAGGTCACGCTGGATCTTCAGAACAGCACGGAAAAGTTTGGAGGGTTTCTT
CGCTCAGCCTTGGATGTTCTTTCTCAGATACTAGAGCTGGCCACACTGCAGGACATTGGGAAGTGTGTTG
AAGAGATCCTAGGATACCTGAAATCCTGCTTTAGTCGAGAACCAATGATGGCAACTGTTTGTGTTCAACA
ATTGTTGAAGACTCTCTTTGGCACAAACTTGGCCTCCCAGTTTGATGGCTTATCTTCCAACCCCAGCAAG
TCACAAGGCCGAGCACAGCGCCTTGGCTCCTCCAGTGTGAGGCCAGGCTTGTACCACTACTGCTTCATGG
CCCCGTACACCCACTTCACCCAGGCCCTCGCTGACGCCAGCCTGAGGAACATGGTGCAGGCGGAGCAGGA
GAACGACACCTCGGGATGGTTTGATGTCCTCCAGAAAGTGTCTACCCAGTTGAAGACAAACCTCACGAGT
GTCACAAAGAACCGTGCAGATAAGAATGCTATTCATAATCACATTCGTTTGTTTGAACCTCTTGTTATAA
AAGCTTTAAAACAGTACACGACTACAACATGTGTGCAGTTACAGAAGCAGGTTTTAGATTTGCTGGCGCA
GCTGGTTCAGTTACGGGTTAATTACTGTCTTCTGGATTCAGATCAGGTGTTTATTGGCTTTGTATTGAAA
CAGTTTGAATACATTGAAGTGGGCCAGTTCAGGGAATCAGAGGCAATCATTCCAAACATCTTTTTCTTCT
TGGTATTACTATCTTATGAACGCTATCATTCAAAACAGATCATTGGAATTCCTAAAATCATTCAGCTCTG
TGATGGCATCATGGCCAGTGGAAGGAAGGCTGTGACACATGCCATACCGGCTCTGCAGCCCATAGTCCAC
GACCTCTTTGTATTAAGAGGAACAAATAAAGCTGATGCAGGAAAAGAGCTTGAAACCCAAAAAGAGGTGG
TGGTGTCAATGTTACTGAGACTCATCCAGTACCATCAGGTGTTGGAGATGTTCATTCTTGTCCTGCAGCA
GTGCCACAAGGAGAATGAAGACAAGTGGAAGCGACTGTCTCGACAGATAGCTGACATCATCCTCCCAATG
TTAGCCAAACAGCAGATGCACATTGACTCTCATGAAGCCCTTGGAGTGTTAAATACATTATTTGAGATTT
TGGCCCCTTCCTCCCTCCGTCCGGTAGACATGCTTTTACGGAGTATGTTCGTCACTCCAAACACAATGGC
GTCCGTGAGCACTGTTCAACTGTGGATATCGGGAATTCTGGCCATTTTGAGGGTTCTGATTTCCCAGTCA
ACTGAAGATATTGTTCTTTCTCGTATTCAGGAGCTCTCCTTCTCTCCGTATTTAATCTCCTGTACAGTAA
TTAATAGGTTAAGAGATGGGGACAGTACTTCAACGCTAGAAGAACACAGTGAAGGGAAACAAATAAAGAA
TTTGCCAGAAGAAACATTTTCAAGGTTTCTATTACAACTGGTTGGTATTCTTTTAGAAGACATTGTTACA
AAACAGCTGAAGGTGGAAATGAGTGAGCAGCAACATACTTTCTATTGCCAGGAACTAGGCACACTGCTAA
TGTGTCTGATCCACATCTTCAAGTCTGGAATGTTCCGGAGAATCACAGCAGCTGCCACTAGGCTGTTCCG
CAGTGATGGCTGTGGCGGCAGTTTCTACACCCTGGACAGCTTGAACTTGCGGGCTCGTTCCATGATCACC
ACCCACCCGGCCCTGGTGCTGCTCTGGTGTCAGATACTGCTGCTTGTCAACCACACCGACTACCGCTGGT
GGGCAGAAGTGCAGCAGACCCCGAAAAGACACAGTCTGTCCAGCACAAAGTTACTTAGTCCCCAGATGTC
TGGAGAAGAGGAGGATTCTGACTTGGCAGCCAAACTTGGAATGTGCAATAGAGAAATAGTACGAAGAGGG
GCTCTCATTCTCTTCTGTGATTATGTCTGTCAGAACCTCCATGACTCCGAGCACTTAACGTGGCTCATTG
TAAATCACATTCAAGATCTGATCAGCCTTTCCCACGAGCCTCCAGTACAGGACTTCATCAGTGCCGTTCA
TCGGAACTCTGCTGCCAGCGGCCTGTTCATCCAGGCAATTCAGTCTCGTTGTGAAAACCTTTCAACTCCA
ACCATGCTGAAGAAAACTCTTCAGTGCTTGGAGGGGATCCATCTCAGCCAGTCGGGAGCTGTGCTCACGC
TGTATGTGGACAGGCTTCTGTGCACCCCTTTCCGTGTGCTGGCTCGCATGGTCGACATCCTTGCTTGTCG
CCGGGTAGAAATGCTTCTGGCTGCAAATTTACAGAGCAGCATGGCCCAGTTGCCAATGGAAGAACTCAAC
AGAATCCAGGAATACCTTCAGAGCAGCGGGCTCGCTCAGAGACACCAAAGGCTCTATTCCCTGCTGGACA
GGTTTCGTCTCTCCACCATGCAAGACTCACTTAGTCCCTCTCCTCCAGTCTCTTCCCACCCGCTGGACGG
GGATGGGCACGTGTCACTGGAAACAGTGAGTCCGGACAAAGACTGGTACGTTCATCTTGTCAAATCCCAG
TGTTGGACCAGGTCAGATTCTGCACTGCTGGAAGGTGCAGAGCTGGTGAATCGGATTCCTGCTGAAGATA
TGAATGCCTTCATGATGAACTCGGAGTTCAACCTAAGCCTGCTAGCTCCATGCTTAAGCCTAGGGATGAG
TGAAATTTCTGGTGGCCAGAAGAGTGCCCTTTTTGAAGCAGCCCGTGAGGTGACTCTGGCCCGTGTGAGC
GGCACCGTGCAGCAGCTCCCTGCTGTCCATCATGTCTTCCAGCCCGAGCTGCCTGCAGAACCGGCGGCCT
ACTGGAGCAAGTTGAATGATCTGTTTGGGGATGCTGCACTGTATCAGTCCCTGCCCACTCTGGCCCGGGC
CCTGGCACAGTACCTGGTGGTGGTCTCCAAACTGCCCAGTCATTTGCACCTTCCTCCTGAGAAAGAGAAG
GACATTGTGAAATTCGTGGTGGCAACCCTTGAGGCCCTGTCCTGGCATTTGATCCATGAGCAGATCCCGC
TGAGTCTGGATCTCCAGGCAGGGCTGGACTGCTGCTGCCTGGCCCTGCAGCTGCCTGGCCTCTGGAGCGT
GGTCTCCTCCACAGAGTTTGTGACCCACGCCTGCTCCCTCATCCACTGTGTGCACTTCATCCTGGAGGCC
GTTGCAGTGCAGCCTGGAGAGCAGCTTCTTAGTCCAGAAAGAAGGACAAATACCCCAAAAGCCATCAGCG
AGGAGGAGGAGGAAGTAGATCCAAACACACAGAATCCTAAGTATATCACTGCAGCCTGTGAGATGGTGGC
AGAAATGGTGGAGTCTCTGCAGTCGGTGTTGGCCTTGGGTCATAAAAGGAATAGCGGCGTGCCGGCGTTT
CTCACGCCATTGCTCAGGAACATCATCATCAGCCTGGCCCGCCTGCCCCTTGTCAACAGCTACACACGTG
TGCCCCCACTGGTGTGGAAGCTTGGATGGTCACCCAAACCGGGAGGGGATTTTGGCACAGCATTCCCTGA
GATCCCCGTGGAGTTCCTCCAGGAAAAGGAAGTCTTTAAGGAGTTCATCTACCGCATCAACACACTAGGC
TGGACCAGTCGTACTCAGTTTGAAGAAACTTGGGCCACCCTCCTTGGTGTCCTGGTGACGCAGCCCCTCG
TGATGGAGCAGGAGGAGAGCCCACCAGAAGAAGACACAGAGAGGACCCAGATCAACGTCCTGGCCGTGCA
GGCCATCACCTCACTGGTGCTCAGTGCAATGACTGTGCCTGTGGCCGGCAACCCAGCTGTAAGCTGCTTG
GAGCAGCAGCCCCGGAACAAGCCTCTGAAAGCTCTCGACACCAGGTTTGGGAGGAAGCTGAGCATTATCA
GAGGGATTGTGGAGCAAGAGATTCAAGCAATGGTTTCAAAGAGAGAGAATATTGCCACCCATCATTTATA
TCAGGCATGGGATCCTGTCCCTTCTCTGTCTCCGGCTACTACAGGTGCCCTCATCAGCCACGAGAAGCTG
CTGCTGCAGATCAACCCCGAGCGGGAGCTGGGGAGCATGAGCTACAAACTCGGCCAGGTGTCCATACACT
CCGTGTGGCTAGGGAACAGCATCACACCCCTGAGGGAGGAGGAATGGGACGAGGAAGAGGAGGAGGAGGC
CGACGCCCCTGCACCTTCGTCACCACCCACGTCTCCAGTCAACTCCAGGAAACACCGGGCTGGAGTTGAC
ATCCACTCCTGTTCGCAGTTTTTGCTTGAGTTGTACAGCCGCTGGATCCTGCCGTCCAGCTCAGCCAGGA
GGACCCCGGCCATCCTGATCAGTGAGGTGGTCAGATCCCTTCTAGTGGTCTCAGACTTGTTCACCGAGCG
CAACCAGTTTGAGCTGATGTATGTGACGCTGACAGAACTGCGAAGGGTGCACCCTTCAGAAGACGAGATC
CTCGCTCAGTACCTGGTGCCTGCCACCTGCAAGGCAGCTGCCGTCCTTGGGATGGACAAGGCCGTGGCGG
AGCCTGTCAGCCGCCTGCTGGAGAGCACGCTCAGGAGCAGCCACCTGCCCAGCAGGGTTGGAGCCCTGCA
CGGCATCCTCTATGTGCTGGAGTGCGACCTGCTGGACGACACTGCCAAGCAGCTCATCCCGGTCATCAGC
GACTATCTCCTCTCCAACCTGAAAGGGATCGCCCACTGCGTGAACATTCACAGCCAGCAGCACGTACTGG
TCATGTGTGCCACTGCGTTTTACCTCATTGAGAACTATCCTCTGGACGTAGGGCCGGAATTTTCAGCATC
AATAATACAGATGTGTGGGGTGATGCTGTCTGGAAGTGAGGAGTCCACCCCCTCCATCATTTACCACTGT
GCCCTCAGAGGCCTGGAGCGCCTCCTGCTCTCTGAGCAGCTCTCCCGCCTGGATGCAGAATCGCTGGTCA
AGCTGAGTGTGGACAGAGTGAACGTGCACAGCCCGCACCGGGCCATGGCGGCTCTGGGCCTGATGCTCAC
CTGCATGTACACAGGAAAGGAGAAAGTCAGTCCGGGTAGAACTTCAGACCCTAATCCTGCAGCCCCCGAC
AGCGAGTCAGTGATTGTTGCTATGGAGCGGGTATCTGTTCTTTTTGATAGGATCAGGAAAGGCTTTCCTT
GTGAAGCCAGAGTGGTGGCCAGGATCCTGCCCCAGTTTCTAGACGACTTCTTCCCACCCCAGGACATCAT
GAACAAAGTCATCGGAGAGTTTCTGTCCAACCAGCAGCCATACCCCCAGTTCATGGCCACCGTGGTGTAT
AAGGTGTTTCAGACTCTGCACAGCACCGGGCAGTCGTCCATGGTCCGGGACTGGGTCATGCTGTCCCTCT
CCAACTTCACGCAGAGGGCCCCGGTCGCCATGGCCACGTGGAGCCTCTCCTGCTTCTTTGTCAGCGCGTC
CACCAGCCCGTGGGTCGCGGCGATCCTCCCACATGTCATCAGCAGGATGGGCAAGCTGGAGCAGGTGGAC
GTGAACCTTTTCTGCCTGGTCGCCACAGACTTCTACAGACACCAGATAGAGGAGGAGCTCGACCGCAGGG
CCTTCCAGTCTGTGCTTGAGGTGGTTGCAGCCCCAGGAAGCCCATATCACCGGCTGCTGACTTGTTTACG
AAATGTCCACAAGGTCACCACCTGCGGTGGAAGCGGTGACTACAAAGACGATGACGACAAGTAAAACCTC
TACTTCCAATCGCACCATCATCACCATCACCATCACCACCATGATTACAAGGATGACGACGATAAGTGAG
GCGGCCGCCAACTTGATATCAAGCTTATCGATAATCAACCTCTGGATTACAAAATTTGTGAAAGATTGAC
TGGTATTCTTAACTATGTTGCTCCTTTTACGCTATGTGGATACGCTGCTTTAATGCCTTTGTATCATGCT
ATTGCTTCCCGTATGGCTTTCATTTTCTCCTCCTTGTATAAATCCTGGTTGCTGTCTCTTTATGAGGAGT
TGTGGCCCGTTGTCAGGCAACGTGGCGTGGTGTGCACTGTGTTTGCTGACGCAACCCCCACTGGTTGGGG
CATTGCCACCACCTGTCAGCTCCTTTCCGGGACTTTCGCTTTCCCCCTCCCTATTGCCACGGCGGAACTC
ATCGCCGCCTGCCTTGCCCGCTGCTGGACAGGGGCTCGGCTGTTGGGCACTGACAATTCCGTGGTGTTGT
CGGGGAAATCATCGTCCTTTCCTTGGCTGCTCGCCTGTGTTGCCACCTGGATTCTGCGCGGGACGTCCTT
CTGCTACGTCCCTTCGGCCCTCAATCCAGCGGACCTTCCTTCCCGCGGGCGCCCCCCTCCTCACGGCGAG
CGAAGCTTGTCGAGAAGTACTAGAGGATCTCTAGAGCCTGCAGTCTCGACAAGCTTGTCGAGAAGTACTA
GAGGATCATAATCAGCCATACCACATTTGTAGAGGTTTTACTTGCTTTAAAAAACCTCCCACACCTCCCC
CTGAACCTGAAACATAAAATGAATGCAATTGTTGTTGTTAACTTGTTTATTGCAGCTTATAATGGTTACA
AATAAAGCAATAGCATCACAAATTTCACAAATAAAGCATTTTTTTCACTGCATTCTAGTTGTGGTTTGTC
CAAACTCATCAATGTATCTTATCATGTCTGGATCTGATCACTGCTTGAGCCTAGGAGATCCGAACCAGAT
AAGTGAAATCTAGTTCCAAACTATTTTGTCATTTTTAATTTTCGTATTAGCTTACGACGCTACACCCAGT
TCCCATCTATTTTGTCACTCTTCCCTAAATAATCCTTAAAAACTCCATTTCCACCCCTCCCAGTTCCCAA
CTATTTTGTCCGCCCACAGCGGGGCATTTTTCTTCCTGTTATGTTTTTAATCAAACATCCTGCCAACTCC
ATGTGACAAACCGTCATCTTCGGCTACTTT
Features (pLannotate 1.2.2; 22 found; start..end, strand, type, name):
    102..556     +  rep_origin     f1 ori (sequence partly withheld): f1 bacteriophage origin of replication; arrow indicates direction of (+) strand synthesis
    582..686     +  promoter       AmpR promoter: bla
    687..1547    +  CDS            AmpR: β-lactamase; bla; confers resistance to ampicillin, carbenicillin, and related antibiotics
   1718..2306    +  rep_origin     ori: high-copy-number ColE1/pMB1/pBR322/pUC origin of replication
   2492..2543    -  misc_feature   bom (fragment): basis of mobility region from pBR322
   2611..2835    -  mobile_element Tn7R: mini-Tn7 element (right end of the Tn7 transposon) Tn7
   2902..3435    -  CDS            GmR: gentamycin acetyltransferase; aacC1; confers resistance to gentamycin
   3624..3652    -  promoter       Pc promoter: intI1 (promoter lies within the coding sequence); class 1 integron promoter
   3630..3989    -  CDS            YPR2_ECOLX (fragment): Protein predicted: Swiss-Prot protein existence level 4. From Escherichia coli.
   4160..4208    -  polyA_signal   HSV TK poly(A) signal: herpes simplex virus thymidine kinase polyadenylation signal (Cole and Stacy, 1985)
   4313..4692    +  enhancer       CMV enhancer: human cytomegalovirus immediate early enhancer
   4693..4896    +  promoter       CMV promoter: human cytomegalovirus (CMV) immediate early promoter
   4892..4925    +  LTR            5' LTR (truncated) (fragment): truncated 5' long terminal repeat (LTR) from HIV-1
   4943..5052    +  promoter       p10 promoter: baculovirus promoter for expression in insect cells
   5084..14665   +  CDS            HTT: HD_HUMAN - Also known as HD, IT15. Experimental evidence at protein level: Swiss-Prot protein existence level 1. [Huntingtin, myristoylated N-terminal fragment]: Promotes the formation of autophagic vesicles. From Homo sapiens (Human).
  14729..14748   +  CDS            7xHis (fragment): 6xHis affinity tag
  14753..14776   +  CDS            3xFLAG (fragment): three tandem FLAG® epitope tags
  14795..14813   +  misc_feature   MCS (fragment): pBluescript multiple cloning site
  14813..15318   +  misc_feature   WPRE (fragment): woodchuck hepatitis virus posttranscriptional regulatory element
  15414..15497   +  CDS            large T antigen (fragment): large T antigen from SV40 (simian virus 40)
  15520..15654   +  polyA_signal   SV40 poly(A) signal: SV40 polyadenylation signal
  15683..15848   -  mobile_element Tn7L: mini-Tn7 element (left end of the Tn7 transposon) Tn7
