[The description below was written by a language model from this plasmid's Addgene catalogue record and pLannotate feature annotations shown in this document.]
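Description:
pBacMam2-DiEx-LIC-C-flag_huntingtin_full-length_Q73 is a roughly 15.9 kb baculovirus transfer vector built on the pBacMam2-DiEx-LIC backbone. It is designed to produce full-length human huntingtin (HTT) in both insect and mammalian cells. In E. coli it is maintained as a high-copy plasmid through a ColE1/pUC-type origin and selected with ampicillin (β-lactamase); an f1 origin is also present. The expression region is bracketed by the Tn7R and Tn7L ends of a mini-Tn7 element, which also encloses a gentamicin acetyltransferase marker driven by the Pc integron promoter. This arrangement is typical of transfer vectors whose cassette is moved by Tn7 transposition into a baculovirus bacmid, with gentamicin resistance marking the transposed segment.

The payload is a 9,582 bp HTT open reading frame carrying an expanded polyglutamine tract of 73 residues, inserted by ligation-independent cloning. Part of the plasmid derives from a Kazusa DNA Research Institute clone. Upstream lie the CMV immediate-early enhancer and promoter followed directly by the baculovirus p10 promoter. This tandem arrangement allows the same recombinant virus to drive transcription in infected insect cells (p10) and in transduced mammalian cells (CMV, the BacMam approach). The catalogue lists a C-terminal FLAG tag. The annotation shows a single FLAG-length match after the coding sequence, and also a short His-tag fragment just before it that the catalogue entry does not mention. Downstream, a WPRE fragment and an SV40 polyadenylation signal support transcript stability and 3′ end processing. Short hits to an HIV-1 LTR and to SV40 large T antigen appear to be partial sequence matches rather than functional elements. The construct is intended for scalable production and purification of mutant, polyQ-expanded huntingtin protein.
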