Addgene plasmid #111728: pBacMam2-DiEx-LIC-C-flag_huntingtin_full-length_Q73
Purpose: Baculovirus transfer vector for expression of huntingtin protein in insect and mammalian cellscells as well as in mammalian cells
Depositing lab: Cheryl Arrowsmith. Depositing organization: University of Toronto. Publication: Design and characterization of mutant and wildtype huntingtin proteins produced from a toolkit of scalable eukaryotic expression systems. Harding RJ, Loppnau P, Ackloo S, Lemak A, Hutchinson A, Hunt B, Holehouse AS, Ho JC, Fan L, Toledo-Sherman L, Seitova A, Arrowsmith CH. J Biol Chem. 2019 Apr 26;294(17):6986-7001. doi: 10.1074/jbc.RA118.007204. Epub 2019 Mar 6. PubMed 30842263.
Backbone
  Vector backbone: pBacMam2-DiEx-LIC
  Vector type: Mammalian Expression ; Baculovirus Expression
Growth in bacteria
  Bacterial resistance: Ampicillin, 100 μg/mL
  Growth temperature: 37°C
  Growth strain: DH5alpha
  Copy number: High Copy
Gene/Insert
  Gene/Insert name: HTT (alt name: huntingtin)
  Species: H. sapiens (human)
  Insert size (bp): 9582
  Mutation: Q73 (polyQ repeat)
  Entrez Gene: HTT (a.k.a. HD, IT15, LOMARS)
  Promoter: CMV and P10
  Tag / fusion protein: FLAG (C terminal on insert)
  Cloning method: Ligation Independent Cloning
  Sequencing primers: 5′ pFBM-fwd (5'-caaaatgtcgtaacaactccgc-3'); 3′ pFBM-rev (5'- tagttaagaataccagtcaatctttcac-3')
Resource information
  A portion of this plasmid was derived from a plasmid made by: Kazusa DNA Research Institute Gene KIEE4296 & Original Clone ID cp94296
Terms and licenses: Academic/Nonprofit Terms; Industry Terms: Not Available to Industry
Depositor comments: Please visit https://www.biorxiv.org/content/early/2018/12/10/492215 for BioRxiv preprint.
How to cite: pBacMam2-DiEx-LIC-C-flag_huntingtin_full-length_Q73 was a gift from Cheryl Arrowsmith (Addgene plasmid # 111728 ; http://n2t.net/addgene:111728 ; RRID:Addgene_111728)
