>Addgene plasmid #111728 | pBacMam2-DiEx-LIC-C-flag_huntingtin_full-length_Q73 | depositor partial sequence | sequence record 209879 | insert
ATGGCGACCCTGGAAAAGCTGATGAAGGCCTTCGAGTCCCTCAAGTCCTTCCAACAGCAGCAACAGCAAC
AACAGCAGCAACAGCAACAACAGCAGCAACAGCAACAACAGCAGCAACAGCAACAACAGCAGCAACAGCA
ACAACAGCAGCAACAGCAACAACAGCAGCAACAGCAACAACAGCAGCAACAGCAACAACAGCAGCAACAG
CAACAACAGCAGCAACAGCAACAACAGCAGCAACAGCAACAACAGCAGCAACAGCAACAACCGCCACCGC
CGCCGCCGCCGCCGCCGCCTCCTCAGCTTCCTCAGCCGCCGCCGCAGGCACAGCCGCTGCTGCCTCAGCC
GCAGCCGCCCCCGCCGCCGCCCCCGCCGCCACCCGGCCCGGCTGTGGCTGAGGAGCCGCTGCACCGACCA
AAGAAAGAACTTTCAGCTACCAAGAAAGACCGTGTGAATCATTGTCTGACAATATGTGAAAACATAGTGG
CACAGTCTGTCAGAAATTCTCCAGAATTTCAGAAACTTCTGGGCATCGCTATGGAACTTTTTCTGCTGTG
CAGTGATGACGCAGAGTCAGATGTCAGGATGGTGGCTGACGAATGCCTCAACAAAGTTATCAAAGCTTTG
ATGGATTCTAATCTTCCAAGGTTACAGCTCGAGCTCTATAAGGAAATTAAAAAGAATGGTGCCCCTCGGA
GTTTGCGTGCTGCCCTGTGGAGGTTTGCTGAGCTGGCTCACCTGGTTCGGCCTCAGAAATGCAGGCCTTA
CCTGGTGAACCTTCTGCCGTGCCTGACTCGAACAAGCAAGAGACCCGAAGAATCAGTCCAGGAGACCTTG
GCTGCAGCTGTTCCCAAAATTATGGCTTCTTTTGGCAATTTTGCAAATGACAATGAAATTAAGGTTTTGT
TAAAGGCCTTCATAGCGAACCTGAAGTCAAGCTCCCCCACCATTCGGCGGACAGCGGCTGGATCAGCAGT
GAGCATCTGCCAGCACTCAAGAAGGACACAATATTTCTATAGTTGGCTACTAAATGTGCTCTTAGGCTTA
CTCGTTCCTGTCGAGGATGAACACTCCACTCTGCTGATTCTTGGCGTGCTGCTCACCCTGAGGTATTTGG
TGCCCTTGCTGCAGCAGCAGGTCAAGGACACAAGCCTGAAAGGCAGCTTCGGAGTGACAAGGAAAGAAAT
GGAAGTCTCTCCTTCTGCAGAGCAGCTTGTCCAGGTTTATGAACTGACGTTACATCATACACAGCACCAA
GACCACAATGTTGTGACCGGAGCCCTGGAGCTGTTGCAGCAGCTCTTCAGAACGCCTCCACCCGAGCTTC
TGCAAACCCTGACCGCAGTCGGGGGCATTGGGCAGCTCACCGCTGCTAAGGAGGAGTCTGGTGGCCGAAG
CCGTAGTGGGAGTATTGTGGAACTTATAGCTGGAGGGGGTTCCTCATGCAGCCCTGTCCTTTCAAGAAAA
CAAAAAGGCAAAGTGCTCTTAGGAGAAGAAGAAGCCTTGGAGGATGACTCTGAATCGAGATCGGATGTCA
GCAGCTCTGCCTTAACAGCCTCAGTGAAGGATGAGATCAGTGGAGAGCTGGCTGCTTCTTCAGGGGTTTC
CACTCCAGGGTCAGCAGGTCATGACATCATCACAGAACAGCCACGGTCACAGCACACACTGCAGGCGGAC
TCAGTGGATCTGGCCAGCTGTGACTTGACAAGCTCTGCCACTGATGGGGATGAGGAGGATATCTTGAGCC
ACAGCTCCAGCCAGGTCAGCGCCGTCCCATCTGACCCTGCCATGGACCTGAATGATGGGACCCAGGCCTC
GTCGCCCATCAGCGACAGCTCCCAGACCACCACCGAAGGGCCTGATTCAGCTGTTACCCCTTCAGACAGT
TCTGAAATTGTGTTAGACGGTACCGACAACCAGTATTTGGGCCTGCAGATTGGACAGCCCCAGGATGAAG
ATGAGGAAGCCACAGGTATTCTTCCTGATGAAGCCTCGGAGGCCTTCAGGAACTCTTCCATGGCCCTTCA
ACAGGCACATTTATTGAAAAACATGAGTCACTGCAGGCAGCCTTCTGACAGCAGTGTTGATAAATTTGTG
TTGAGAGATGAAGCTACTGAACCGGGTGATCAAGAAAACAAGCCTTGCCGCATCAAAGGTGACATTGGAC
AGTCCACTGATGATGACTCTGCACCTCTTGTCCATTGTGTCCGCCTTTTATCTGCTTCGTTTTTGCTAAC
AGGGGGAAAAAATGTGCTGGTTCCGGACAGGGATGTGAGGGTCAGCGTGAAGGCCCTGGCCCTCAGCTGT
GTGGGAGCAGCTGTGGCCCTCCACCCGGAATCTTTCTTCAGCAAACTCTATAAAGTTCCTCTTGACACCA
CGGAATACCCTGAGGAACAGTATGTCTCAGACATCTTGAACTACATCGATCATGGAGACCCACAGGTTCG
AGGAGCCACTGCCATTCTCTGTGGGACCCTCATCTGCTCCATCCTCAGCAGGTCCCGCTTCCACGTGGGA
GATTGGATGGGCACCATTAGAACCCTCACAGGAAATACATTTTCTTTGGCGGATTGCATTCCTTTGCTGC
GGAAAACACTGAAGGATGAGTCTTCTGTTACTTGCAAGTTAGCTTGTACAGCTGTGAGGAACTGTGTCAT
GAGTCTCTGCAGCAGCAGCTACAGTGAGTTAGGACTGCAGCTGATCATCGATGTGCTGACTCTGAGGAAC
AGTTCCTATTGGCTGGTGAGGACAGAGCTTCTGGAAACCCTTGCAGAGATTGACTTCAGGCTGGTGAGCT
TTTTGGAGGCAAAAGCAGAAAACTTACACAGAGGGGCTCATCATTATACAGGGCTTTTAAAACTGCAAGA
ACGAGTGCTCAATAATGTTGTCATCCATTTGCTTGGAGATGAAGACCCCAGGGTGCGACATGTTGCCGCA
GCATCACTAATTAGGCTTGTCCCAAAGCTGTTTTATAAATGTGACCAAGGACAAGCTGATCCAGTAGTGG
CCGTGGCAAGAGATCAAAGCAGTGTTTACCTGAAACTTCTCATGCATGAGACGCAGCCTCCATCTCATTT
CTCCGTCAGCACAATAACCAGAATATATAGAGGCTATAACCTACTACCAAGCATAACAGACGTCACTATG
GAAAATAACCTTTCAAGAGTTATTGCAGCAGTTTCTCATGAACTAATCACATCAACCACCAGAGCACTCA
CATTTGGATGCTGTGAAGCTTTGTGTCTTCTTTCCACTGCCTTCCCAGTTTGCATTTGGAGTTTAGGTTG
GCACTGTGGAGTGCCTCCACTGAGTGCCTCAGATGAGTCTAGGAAGAGCTGTACCGTTGGGATGGCCACA
ATGATTCTGACCCTGCTCTCGTCAGCTTGGTTCCCATTGGATCTCTCAGCCCATCAAGATGCTTTGATTT
TGGCCGGAAACTTGCTTGCAGCCAGTGCTCCCAAATCTCTGAGAAGTTCATGGGCCTCTGAAGAAGAAGC
CAACCCAGCAGCCACCAAGCAAGAGGAGGTCTGGCCAGCCCTGGGGGACCGGGCCCTGGTGCCCATGGTG
GAGCAGCTCTTCTCTCACCTGCTGAAGGTGATTAACATTTGTGCCCACGTCCTGGATGACGTGGCTCCTG
GACCCGCAATAAAGGCAGCCTTGCCTTCTCTAACAAACCCCCCTTCTCTAAGTCCCATCCGACGAAAGGG
GAAGGAGAAAGAACCAGGAGAACAAGCATCTGTACCGTTGAGTCCCAAGAAAGGCAGTGAGGCCAGTGCA
GCTTCTAGACAATCTGATACCTCAGGTCCTGTTACAACAAGTAAATCCTCATCACTGGGGAGTTTCTATC
ATCTTCCTTCATACCTCAAACTGCATGATGTCCTGAAAGCTACACACGCTAACTACAAGGTCACGCTGGA
TCTTCAGAACAGCACGGAAAAGTTTGGAGGGTTTCTTCGCTCAGCCTTGGATGTTCTTTCTCAGATACTA
GAGCTGGCCACACTGCAGGACATTGGGAAGTGTGTTGAAGAGATCCTAGGATACCTGAAATCCTGCTTTA
GTCGAGAACCAATGATGGCAACTGTTTGTGTTCAACAATTGTTGAAGACTCTCTTTGGCACAAACTTGGC
CTCCCAGTTTGATGGCTTATCTTCCAACCCCAGCAAGTCACAAGGCCGAGCACAGCGCCTTGGCTCCTCC
AGTGTGAGGCCAGGCTTGTACCACTACTGCTTCATGGCCCCGTACACCCACTTCACCCAGGCCCTCGCTG
ACGCCAGCCTGAGGAACATGGTGCAGGCGGAGCAGGAGAACGACACCTCGGGATGGTTTGATGTCCTCCA
GAAAGTGTCTACCCAGTTGAAGACAAACCTCACGAGTGTCACAAAGAACCGTGCAGATAAGAATGCTATT
CATAATCACATTCGTTTGTTTGAACCTCTTGTTATAAAAGCTTTAAAACAGTACACGACTACAACATGTG
TGCAGTTACAGAAGCAGGTTTTAGATTTGCTGGCGCAGCTGGTTCAGTTACGGGTTAATTACTGTCTTCT
GGATTCAGATCAGGTGTTTATTGGCTTTGTATTGAAACAGTTTGAATACATTGAAGTGGGCCAGTTCAGG
GAATCAGAGGCAATCATTCCAAACATCTTTTTCTTCTTGGTATTACTATCTTATGAACGCTATCATTCAA
AACAGATCATTGGAATTCCTAAAATCATTCAGCTCTGTGATGGCATCATGGCCAGTGGAAGGAAGGCTGT
GACACATGCCATACCGGCTCTGCAGCCCATAGTCCACGACCTCTTTGTATTAAGAGGAACAAATAAAGCT
GATGCAGGAAAAGAGCTTGAAACCCAAAAAGAGGTGGTGGTGTCAATGTTACTGAGACTCATCCAGTACC
ATCAGGTGTTGGAGATGTTCATTCTTGTCCTGCAGCAGTGCCACAAGGAGAATGAAGACAAGTGGAAGCG
ACTGTCTCGACAGATAGCTGACATCATCCTCCCAATGTTAGCCAAACAGCAGATGCACATTGACTCTCAT
GAAGCCCTTGGAGTGTTAAATACATTATTTGAGATTTTGGCCCCTTCCTCCCTCCGTCCGGTAGACATGC
TTTTACGGAGTATGTTCGTCACTCCAAACACAATGGCGTCCGTGAGCACTGTTCAACTGTGGATATCGGG
AATTCTGGCCATTTTGAGGGTTCTGATTTCCCAGTCAACTGAAGATATTGTTCTTTCTCGTATTCAGGAG
CTCTCCTTCTCTCCGTATTTAATCTCCTGTACAGTAATTAATAGGTTAAGAGATGGGGACAGTACTTCAA
CGCTAGAAGAACACAGTGAAGGGAAACAAATAAAGAATTTGCCAGAAGAAACATTTTCAAGGTTTCTATT
ACAACTGGTTGGTATTCTTTTAGAAGACATTGTTACAAAACAGCTGAAGGTGGAAATGAGTGAGCAGCAA
CATACTTTCTATTGCCAGGAACTAGGCACACTGCTAATGTGTCTGATCCACATCTTCAAGTCTGGAATGT
TCCGGAGAATCACAGCAGCTGCCACTAGGCTGTTCCGCAGTGATGGCTGTGGCGGCAGTTTCTACACCCT
GGACAGCTTGAACTTGCGGGCTCGTTCCATGATCACCACCCACCCGGCCCTGGTGCTGCTCTGGTGTCAG
ATACTGCTGCTTGTCAACCACACCGACTACCGCTGGTGGGCAGAAGTGCAGCAGACCCCGAAAAGACACA
GTCTGTCCAGCACAAAGTTACTTAGTCCCCAGATGTCTGGAGAAGAGGAGGATTCTGACTTGGCAGCCAA
ACTTGGAATGTGCAATAGAGAAATAGTACGAAGAGGGGCTCTCATTCTCTTCTGTGATTATGTCTGTCAG
AACCTCCATGACTCCGAGCACTTAACGTGGCTCATTGTAAATCACATTCAAGATCTGATCAGCCTTTCCC
ACGAGCCTCCAGTACAGGACTTCATCAGTGCCGTTCATCGGAACTCTGCTGCCAGCGGCCTGTTCATCCA
GGCAATTCAGTCTCGTTGTGAAAACCTTTCAACTCCAACCATGCTGAAGAAAACTCTTCAGTGCTTGGAG
GGGATCCATCTCAGCCAGTCGGGAGCTGTGCTCACGCTGTATGTGGACAGGCTTCTGTGCACCCCTTTCC
GTGTGCTGGCTCGCATGGTCGACATCCTTGCTTGTCGCCGGGTAGAAATGCTTCTGGCTGCAAATTTACA
GAGCAGCATGGCCCAGTTGCCAATGGAAGAACTCAACAGAATCCAGGAATACCTTCAGAGCAGCGGGCTC
GCTCAGAGACACCAAAGGCTCTATTCCCTGCTGGACAGGTTTCGTCTCTCCACCATGCAAGACTCACTTA
GTCCCTCTCCTCCAGTCTCTTCCCACCCGCTGGACGGGGATGGGCACGTGTCACTGGAAACAGTGAGTCC
GGACAAAGACTGGTACGTTCATCTTGTCAAATCCCAGTGTTGGACCAGGTCAGATTCTGCACTGCTGGAA
GGTGCAGAGCTGGTGAATCGGATTCCTGCTGAAGATATGAATGCCTTCATGATGAACTCGGAGTTCAACC
TAAGCCTGCTAGCTCCATGCTTAAGCCTAGGGATGAGTGAAATTTCTGGTGGCCAGAAGAGTGCCCTTTT
TGAAGCAGCCCGTGAGGTGACTCTGGCCCGTGTGAGCGGCACCGTGCAGCAGCTCCCTGCTGTCCATCAT
GTCTTCCAGCCCGAGCTGCCTGCAGAACCGGCGGCCTACTGGAGCAAGTTGAATGATCTGTTTGGGGATG
CTGCACTGTATCAGTCCCTGCCCACTCTGGCCCGGGCCCTGGCACAGTACCTGGTGGTGGTCTCCAAACT
GCCCAGTCATTTGCACCTTCCTCCTGAGAAAGAGAAGGACATTGTGAAATTCGTGGTGGCAACCCTTGAG
GCCCTGTCCTGGCATTTGATCCATGAGCAGATCCCGCTGAGTCTGGATCTCCAGGCAGGGCTGGACTGCT
GCTGCCTGGCCCTGCAGCTGCCTGGCCTCTGGAGCGTGGTCTCCTCCACAGAGTTTGTGACCCACGCCTG
CTCCCTCATCCACTGTGTGCACTTCATCCTGGAGGCCGTTGCAGTGCAGCCTGGAGAGCAGCTTCTTAGT
CCAGAAAGAAGGACAAATACCCCAAAAGCCATCAGCGAGGAGGAGGAGGAAGTAGATCCAAACACACAGA
ATCCTAAGTATATCACTGCAGCCTGTGAGATGGTGGCAGAAATGGTGGAGTCTCTGCAGTCGGTGTTGGC
CTTGGGTCATAAAAGGAATAGCGGCGTGCCGGCGTTTCTCACGCCATTGCTCAGGAACATCATCATCAGC
CTGGCCCGCCTGCCCCTTGTCAACAGCTACACACGTGTGCCCCCACTGGTGTGGAAGCTTGGATGGTCAC
CCAAACCGGGAGGGGATTTTGGCACAGCATTCCCTGAGATCCCCGTGGAGTTCCTCCAGGAAAAGGAAGT
CTTTAAGGAGTTCATCTACCGCATCAACACACTAGGCTGGACCAGTCGTACTCAGTTTGAAGAAACTTGG
GCCACCCTCCTTGGTGTCCTGGTGACGCAGCCCCTCGTGATGGAGCAGGAGGAGAGCCCACCAGAAGAAG
ACACAGAGAGGACCCAGATCAACGTCCTGGCCGTGCAGGCCATCACCTCACTGGTGCTCAGTGCAATGAC
TGTGCCTGTGGCCGGCAACCCAGCTGTAAGCTGCTTGGAGCAGCAGCCCCGGAACAAGCCTCTGAAAGCT
CTCGACACCAGGTTTGGGAGGAAGCTGAGCATTATCAGAGGGATTGTGGAGCAAGAGATTCAAGCAATGG
TTTCAAAGAGAGAGAATATTGCCACCCATCATTTATATCAGGCATGGGATCCTGTCCCTTCTCTGTCTCC
GGCTACTACAGGTGCCCTCATCAGCCACGAGAAGCTGCTGCTGCAGATCAACCCCGAGCGGGAGCTGGGG
AGCATGAGCTACAAACTCGGCCAGGTGTCCATACACTCCGTGTGGCTAGGGAACAGCATCACACCCCTGA
GGGAGGAGGAATGGGACGAGGAAGAGGAGGAGGAGGCCGACGCCCCTGCACCTTCGTCACCACCCACGTC
TCCAGTCAACTCCAGGAAACACCGGGCTGGAGTTGACATCCACTCCTGTTCGCAGTTTTTGCTTGAGTTG
TACAGCCGCTGGATCCTGCCGTCCAGCTCAGCCAGGAGGACCCCGGCCATCCTGATCAGTGAGGTGGTCA
GATCCCTTCTAGTGGTCTCAGACTTGTTCACCGAGCGCAACCAGTTTGAGCTGATGTATGTGACGCTGAC
AGAACTGCGAAGGGTGCACCCTTCAGAAGACGAGATCCTCGCTCAGTACCTGGTGCCTGCCACCTGCAAG
GCAGCTGCCGTCCTTGGGATGGACAAGGCCGTGGCGGAGCCTGTCAGCCGCCTGCTGGAGAGCACGCTCA
GGAGCAGCCACCTGCCCAGCAGGGTTGGAGCCCTGCACGGCATCCTCTATGTGCTGGAGTGCGACCTGCT
GGACGACACTGCCAAGCAGCTCATCCCGGTCATCAGCGACTATCTCCTCTCCAACCTGAAAGGGATCGCC
CACTGCGTGAACATTCACAGCCAGCAGCACGTACTGGTCATGTGTGCCACTGCGTTTTACCTCATTGAGA
ACTATCCTCTGGACGTAGGGCCGGAATTTTCAGCATCAATAATACAGATGTGTGGGGTGATGCTGTCTGG
AAGTGAGGAGTCCACCCCCTCCATCATTTACCACTGTGCCCTCAGAGGCCTGGAGCGCCTCCTGCTCTCT
GAGCAGCTCTCCCGCCTGGATGCAGAATCGCTGGTCAAGCTGAGTGTGGACAGAGTGAACGTGCACAGCC
CGCACCGGGCCATGGCGGCTCTGGGCCTGATGCTCACCTGCATGTACACAGGAAAGGAGAAAGTCAGTCC
GGGTAGAACTTCAGACCCTAATCCTGCAGCCCCCGACAGCGAGTCAGTGATTGTTGCTATGGAGCGGGTA
TCTGTTCTTTTTGATAGGATCAGGAAAGGCTTTCCTTGTGAAGCCAGAGTGGTGGCCAGGATCCTGCCCC
AGTTTCTAGACGACTTCTTCCCACCCCAGGACATCATGAACAAAGTCATCGGAGAGTTTCTGTCCAACCA
GCAGCCATACCCCCAGTTCATGGCCACCGTGGTGTATAAGGTGTTTCAGACTCTGCACAGCACCGGGCAG
TCGTCCATGGTCCGGGACTGGGTCATGCTGTCCCTCTCCAACTTCACGCAGAGGGCCCCGGTCGCCATGG
CCACGTGGAGCCTCTCCTGCTTCTTTGTCAGCGCGTCCACCAGCCCGTGGGTCGCGGCGATCCTCCCACA
TGTCATCAGCAGGATGGGCAAGCTGGAGCAGGTGGACGTGAACCTTTTCTGCCTGGTCGCCACAGACTTC
TACAGACACCAGATAGAGGAGGAGCTCGACCGCAGGGCCTTCCAGTCTGTGCTTGAGGTGGTTGCAGCCC
CAGGAAGCCCATATCACCGGCTGCTGACTTGTTTACGAAATGTCCACAAGGTCACCACCTGC
